# Supplementary material for: MHC Attention: Identifying HLA-E presented cancer antigens through deep learning and high-throughput screening
Source: bioRxiv preprint, doi:10.64898/2026.06.08.730987, version 1 (2026-06-10)
Supplement: Supplementary File 1 [file 730987_file04.txt]

LOCUS       LentiHLA-E*01:03STCY94A 7958 bp ds-DNA     circular     26-OCT-2024
DEFINITION  LentiHLA-E*01:03STCY94A in pTwist Lenti SFFV
COMMENT     Imported using the Genbank importer.
            File name: LentiHLA-E*01:03STCY94A.gb
            Resistance markers: Ampicillin
            This file was created using tools provided by Twist Bioscience
FEATURES             Location/Qualifiers
     CDS             1..138
                     /ApEinfo_revcolor="#84b0dc"
                     /ApEinfo_fwdcolor="#84b0dc"
                     /translation="TMATGSRTSLLLAFGLLCLPWLQEGSAGRWYAVKVFILSPRVDTCL"
     misc_feature_   1..2267
                     /label="insert"
                     /ApEinfo_revcolor="#d6b295"
                     /ApEinfo_fwdcolor="#d6b295"
     misc_feature    51..74
                     /label="Left flank"
                     /ApEinfo_revcolor="#b4abac"
                     /ApEinfo_fwdcolor="#b4abac"
     CDS             138..210
                     /ApEinfo_revcolor="#84b0dc"
                     /ApEinfo_fwdcolor="#84b0dc"
                     /translation="XXXXXXXXXXXXXXXXXXXXXXXX"
     misc_feature    144..167
                     /label="Right flank"
                     /ApEinfo_revcolor="#c6c9d1"
                     /ApEinfo_fwdcolor="#c6c9d1"
     misc_feature_   2268..7958
                     /label="vector_backbone-2267-7958"
                     /ApEinfo_revcolor="#faac61"
                     /ApEinfo_fwdcolor="#faac61"
     misc_feature_   2410..2462
                     /label="delta_U3"
                     /ApEinfo_revcolor="#c6c9d1"
                     /ApEinfo_fwdcolor="#c6c9d1"
     misc_feature_   2904..2981
                     /label="SV40"
                     /ApEinfo_revcolor="#f8d3a9"
                     /ApEinfo_fwdcolor="#f8d3a9"
     misc_feature_   3157..3745
                     /label="colE1_high_copy"
                     /ApEinfo_revcolor="#b7e6d7"
                     /ApEinfo_fwdcolor="#b7e6d7"
     misc_feature_   4107..4967
                     /label="ampR"
                     /ApEinfo_revcolor="#9eafd2"
                     /ApEinfo_fwdcolor="#9eafd2"
     misc_feature_   5640..5714
                     /label="CMV"
                     /ApEinfo_revcolor="#75c6a9"
                     /ApEinfo_fwdcolor="#75c6a9"
     misc_feature_   5715..5895
                     /label="truncHIV-1_3_LTR"
                     /ApEinfo_revcolor="#9eafd2"
                     /ApEinfo_fwdcolor="#9eafd2"
     misc_feature_   5939..6064
                     /label="HIV-1_pack"
                     /ApEinfo_revcolor="#85dae9"
                     /ApEinfo_fwdcolor="#85dae9"
     misc_feature_   6003..6047
                     /label="HIV-1_psi_pack"
                     /ApEinfo_revcolor="#c7b0e3"
                     /ApEinfo_fwdcolor="#c7b0e3"
     misc_feature_   6557..6790
                     /label="RRE"
                     /ApEinfo_revcolor="#84b0dc"
                     /ApEinfo_fwdcolor="#84b0dc"
ORIGIN
        1 ACCATGGCGA CGGGTTCAAG AACTTCCCTC CTGCTGGCAT TTGGCCTGCT TTGTTTGCCG
       61 TGGCTGCAGG AAGGCTCGGC AGGCAGGTGG TATGCTGTCA AAGTCTTCAT TCTATCACCA
      121 CGAGTAGACA CCTGCCTGGA GGTGGAGGAT CTGGAGGTGG AGGTAGCGGT GGTGGAGGAA
      181 GCNNNNNNNN NNNNNNNNNN NNNNNNNNNN NNNNNNNNNN NNNNNNNNNN NNNNNNNNNN
      241 NNNNNNNNNN NNNNNNNNNN NNNNNNNNNN NNNNNNNNNN NNNNNNNNNN NNNNNNNNNN
      301 NNNNNNNNNN NNNNNNNNNN NNNNNNNNNN NNNNNNNNNN NNNNNNNNNN NNNNNNNNNN
      361 NNNNNNNNNN NNNNNNNNNN NNNNNNNNNN NNNNNNNNNN NNNNNNNNNN NNNNNNNNNN
      421 NNNNNNNNNN NNNNNNNNNN NNNNNNNNNN NNNNNNNNNN NNNNNNNNNN NNNNNNNNNG
      481 GAGGTGGTGG TAGCGGTGGT GGAGGCAGTG GAGGTGGAGG ATCAGGAGGT GGCGGTTCTG
      541 GAAGCCATTC TCTGAAGTAC TTCCACACCA GCGTGAGCAG ACCTGGCAGA GGCGAGCCCA
      601 GATTTATCTC CGTGGGCTAC GTGGACGACA CACAGTTCGT GCGGTTCGAC AATGATGCCG
      661 CCAGCCCAAG AATGGTGCCT AGAGCCCCTT GGATGGAACA GGAGGGCTCC GAGTACTGGG
      721 ACAGAGAAAC CAGAAGCGCC AGAGATACCG CCCAGATCTT CCGGGTGAAC CTGCGGACCC
      781 TGAGAGGCGC CTACAACCAG AGCGAGGCCG GCAGCCACAC CCTCCAGTGG ATGCACGGCT
      841 GTGAACTGGG ACCTGATGGC CGGTTCCTGA GAGGCTACGA GCAGTTTGCC TACGACGGCA
      901 AGGACTACCT GACCCTGAAC GAGGACCTGA GATCCTGGAC AGCCGTTGAC ACCGCCGCCC
      961 AAATCAGCGA GCAAAAAAGC AACGACGCTA GCGAAGCTGA GCACCAGCGG GCCTATCTGG
     1021 AAGATACATG CGTGGAATGG CTGCACAAGT ACCTGGAAAA GGGCAAAGAG ACACTCCTGC
     1081 ATCTGGAACC TCCAAAGACC CACGTGACCC ACCACCCCAT CAGCGACCAC GAGGCCACCC
     1141 TGCGGTGCTG GGCCCTGGGC TTCTACCCCG CCGAGATCAC CCTGACCTGG CAGCAGGATG
     1201 GCGAGGGCCA CACACAGGAC ACAGAGCTGG TGGAAACCCG CCCCGCTGGA GATGGAACAT
     1261 TCCAGAAGTG GGCTGCCGTG GTCGTCCCCA GCGGCGAAGA GCAGAGATAT ACGTGCCACG
     1321 TGCAGCACGA GGGCCTGCCT GAGCCTGTGA CCCTGAGATG GAAGCCTGCT AGTCAGCCTA
     1381 CAATCCCTAT TGTGGGCATC ATCGCCGGTC TTGTTCTGCT GGGCAGCGTG GTGTCTGGCG
     1441 CCGTGGTGGC CGCTGTGATC TGGCGGAAGA AGAGCAGCGG CGGAAAAGGC GGCAGCTACA
     1501 GCAAGGCCGA GTGGTCCGAC AGCGCCCAAG GATCTGAGAG CCACTCTCTG GGGGGTAGCA
     1561 AGGGCGAGGA GGATAACATG GCCTCTCTCC CAGCGACACA TGAGTTACAC ATCTTTGGCT
     1621 CCATCAACGG TGTGGACTTT GACATGGTGG GTCAGGGCAC CGGCAATCCA AATGATGGTT
     1681 ATGAGGAGTT AAACCTGAAG TCCACCAAGG GTGACCTCCA GTTCTCCCCC TGGATTCTGG
     1741 TCCCTCATAT CGGGTATGGC TTCCATCAGT ACCTGCCCTA CCCTGACGGG ATGTCGCCTT
     1801 TCCAGGCCGC CATGGTAGAT GGCTCCGGCT ACCAAGTCCA TCGCACAATG CAGTTTGAAG
     1861 ATGGTGCCTC CCTTACTGTT AACTACCGCT ACACCTACGA GGGAAGCCAC ATCAAAGGAG
     1921 AGGCCCAGGT GAAGGGGACT GGTTTCCCTG CTGACGGTCC TGTGATGACC AACTCGCTGA
     1981 CCGCTGCGGA CTGGTGCAGG TCGAAGAAGA CTTACCCCAA CGACAAAACC ATCATCAGTA
     2041 CCTTTAAGTG GAGTTACACC ACTGGAAATG GCAAGCGCTA CCGGAGCACT GCGCGGACCA
     2101 CCTACACCTT TGCCAAGCCA ATGGCGGCTA ACTATCTGAA GAACCAGCCG ATGTACGTGT
     2161 TCCGTAAGAC GGAGCTCAAG CACTCCAAGA CCGAGCTCAA CTTCAAGGAG TGGCAAAAGG
     2221 CCTTTACCGA TGTGATGGGC ATGGACGAGC TGTACAAGGT GTGATAACTC GAGGGCCCGC
     2281 ATCCACCATC GCAGACTTAT CATCTTATTC CAGATGCGTG CGGATGGAAT TCGAGCTCGG
     2341 TACCTTTAAG ACCAATGACT TACAAGGCAG CTGTAGATCT TAGCCACTTT TTAAAAGAAA
     2401 AGGGGGGACT GGAAGGGCTA ATTCACTCCC AACGAAGACA AGATCTGCTT TTTGCTTGTA
     2461 CTGGGTCTCT CTGGTTAGAC CAGATCTGAG CCTGGGAGCT CTCTGGCTAA CTAGGGAACC
     2521 CACTGCTTAA GCCTCAATAA AGCTTGCCTT GAGTGCTTCA AGTAGTGTGT GCCCGTCTGT
     2581 TGTGTGACTC TGGTAACTAG AGATCCCTCA GACCCTTTTA GTCAGTGTGG AAAATCTCTA
     2641 GCAGTCCTGG CCAACGTGAG CACCGTGCTG ACCTCCAAAT ATCGTTAAGC TGGAGCCTGG
     2701 GAGCCGGCCT GGCCCTCCGC CCCCCCCACC CCCGCAGCCC ACCCCTGGTC TTTGAATAAA
     2761 GTCTGAGTGA GTGGCCGACA GTGCCCGTGG AGTTCTCGTG ACCTGAGGTG CAGGGCCGGC
     2821 GCTAGGGACA CGTCCGTGCA CGTGCCGAGG CCCCCTGTGC AGCTGCAAGG GACAGGCCTA
     2881 GCCCTGCAGG CCTAACTCCG CCCATCCCGC CCCTAACTCC GCCCAGTTCC GCCCATTCTC
     2941 CGCCTCATGG CTGACTAATT TTTTTTATTT ATGCAGAGGC CGAGGCCGCC TCGGCCTCTG
     3001 AGCTATTCCA GAAGTAGTGA GGACGCTTTT TTGGAGGCCG AGGCTTTTGC AAAGATCGAA
     3061 CAAGAGACAG GACCTGCAGG TTAATTAAAT TTAAATCATG TGAGCAAAAG GCCAGCAAAA
     3121 GGCCAGGAAC CGTAAAAAGG CCGCGTTGCT GGCGTTTTTC CATAGGCTCC GCCCCCCTGA
     3181 CGAGCATCAC AAAAATCGAC GCTCAAGTCA GAGGTGGCGA AACCCGACAG GACTATAAAG
     3241 ATACCAGGCG TTTCCCCCTG GAAGCTCCCT CGTGCGCTCT CCTGTTCCGA CCCTGCCGCT
     3301 TACCGGATAC CTGTCCGCCT TTCTCCCTTC GGGAAGCGTG GCGCTTTCTC ATAGCTCACG
     3361 CTGTAGGTAT CTCAGTTCGG TGTAGGTCGT TCGCTCCAAG CTGGGCTGTG TGCACGAACC
     3421 CCCCGTTCAG CCCGACCGCT GCGCCTTATC CGGTAACTAT CGTCTTGAGT CCAACCCGGT
     3481 AAGACACGAC TTATCGCCAC TGGCAGCAGC CACTGGTAAC AGGATTAGCA GAGCGAGGTA
     3541 TGTAGGCGGT GCTACAGAGT TCTTGAAGTG GTGGCCTAAC TACGGCTACA CTAGAAGAAC
     3601 AGTATTTGGT ATCTGCGCTC TGCTGAAGCC AGTTACCTTC GGAAAAAGAG TTGGTAGCTC
     3661 TTGATCCGGC AAACAAACCA CCGCTGGTAG CGGTGGTTTT TTTGTTTGCA AGCAGCAGAT
     3721 TACGCGCAGA AAAAAAGGAT CTCAAGAAGA TCCTTTGATC TTTTCTACGG GGTCTGACGC
     3781 TCAGTGGAAC GAAAACTCAC GTTAAGGGAT TTTGGTCATG AGATTATCAA AAAGGATCTT
     3841 CACCTAGATC CTTTTAAATT AAAAATGAAG TTTTAAATCA ATCTAAAGTA TATATGAGTA
     3901 AACTTGGTCT GACAGTTACC AATGCTTAAT CAGTGAGGCA CCTATCTCAG CGATCTGTCT
     3961 ATTTCGTTCA TCCATAGTTG CATTTAAATG GCCGGCCTGG CGCGCCGTTT AAACCTAGAT
     4021 ATTGATAGTC TGATCGGTCA ACGTATAATC GAGTCCTAGC TTTTGCAAAC ATCTATCAAG
     4081 AGACAGGATC AGCAGGAGGC TTTCGCATGA GTATTCAACA TTTCCGTGTC GCCCTTATTC
     4141 CCTTTTTTGC GGCATTTTGC CTTCCTGTTT TTGCTCACCC AGAAACGCTG GTGAAAGTAA
     4201 AAGATGCTGA AGATCAGTTG GGTGCGCGAG TGGGTTACAT CGAACTGGAT CTCAACAGCG
     4261 GTAAGATCCT TGAGAGTTTT CGCCCCGAAG AACGCTTTCC AATGATGAGC ACTTTTAAAG
     4321 TTCTGCTATG TGGCGCGGTA TTATCCCGTA TTGACGCCGG GCAAGAGCAA CTCGGTCGCC
     4381 GCATACACTA TTCTCAGAAT GACTTGGTTG AGTATTCACC AGTCACAGAA AAGCATCTTA
     4441 CGGATGGCAT GACAGTAAGA GAATTATGCA GTGCTGCCAT AACCATGAGT GATAACACTG
     4501 CGGCCAACTT ACTTCTGACA ACGATTGGAG GACCGAAGGA GCTAACCGCT TTTTTGCACA
     4561 ACATGGGGGA TCATGTAACT CGCCTTGATC GTTGGGAACC GGAGCTGAAT GAAGCCATAC
     4621 CAAACGACGA GCGTGACACC ACGATGCCTG TAGCAATGGC AACAACCTTG CGTAAACTAT
     4681 TAACTGGCGA ACTACTTACT CTAGCTTCCC GGCAACAGTT GATAGACTGG ATGGAGGCGG
     4741 ATAAAGTTGC AGGACCACTT CTGCGCTCGG CCCTTCCGGC TGGCTGGTTT ATTGCTGATA
     4801 AATCTGGAGC CGGTGAGCGT GGGTCTCGCG GTATCATTGC AGCACTGGGG CCAGATGGTA
     4861 AGCCCTCCCG TATCGTAGTT ATCTACACGA CGGGGAGTCA GGCAACTATG GATGAACGAA
     4921 ATAGACAGAT CGCTGAGATA GGTGCCTCAC TGATTAAGCA TTGGTAACCG ATTCTAGGTG
     4981 CATTGGCGCA GAAAAAAATG CCTGATGCGA CGCTGCGCGT CTTATACTCC CACATATGCC
     5041 AGATTCAGCA ACGGATACGG CTTCCCCAAC TTGCCCACTT CCATACGTGT CCTCCTTACC
     5101 AGAAATTTAT CCTTAAGATC CCGAATCGTT TAAACGCGAT CGCAGTAATC AATTACGGGG
     5161 TCATTAGTTC ATAGCCCATA TATGGAGTTC CGCGTTACAT AACTTACGGT AAATGGCCCG
     5221 CCTGGCTGAC CGCCCAACGA CCCCCGCCCA TTGACGTCAA TAATGACGTA TGTTCCCATA
     5281 GTAACGCCAA TAGGGACTTT CCATTGACGT CAATGGGTGG AGTATTTACG GTAAACTGCC
     5341 CACTTGGCAG TACATCAAGT GTATCATATG CCAAGTACGC CCCCTATTGA CGTCAATGAC
     5401 GGTAAATGGC CCGCCTGGCA TTATGCCCAG TACATGACCT TATGGGACTT TCCTACTTGG
     5461 CAGTACATCT ACGTATTAGT CATCGCTATT ACCATGGTGA TGCGGTTTTG GCAGTACATC
     5521 AATGGGCGTG GATAGCGGTT TGACTCACGG GGATTTCCAA GTCTCCACCC CATTGACGTC
     5581 AATGGGAGTT TGTTTTGGCA CCAAAATCAA CGGGACTTTC CAAAATGTCG TAACAACTCC
     5641 GCCCCATTGA CGCAAATGGG CGGTAGGCGT GTACGGTGGG AGGTCTATAT AAGCAGAGCT
     5701 CGTTTAGTGA ACCGGGGTCT CTCTGGTTAG ACCAGATCTG AGCCTGGGAG CTCTCTGGCT
     5761 AACTAGGGAA CCCACTGCTT AAGCCTCAAT AAAGCTTGCC TTGAGTGCTT CAAGTAGTGT
     5821 GTGCCCGTCT GTTGTGTGAC TCTGGTAACT AGAGATCCCT CAGACCCTTT TAGTCAGTGT
     5881 GGAAAATCTC TAGCAGTGGC GCCCGAACAG GGACCTGAAA GCGAAAGGGA AACCAGAGCT
     5941 CTCTCGACGC AGGACTCGGC TTGCTGAAGC GCGCACGGCA AGAGGCGAGG GGCGGCGACT
     6001 GGTGAGTACG CCAAAAATTT TGACTAGCGG AGGCTAGAAG GAGAGAGATG GGTGCGAGAG
     6061 CGTCAGTATT AAGCGGGGGA GAATTAGATC GCGATGGGAA AAAATTCGGT TAAGGCCAGG
     6121 GGGAAAGAAA AAATATAAAT TAAAACATAT AGTATGGGCA AGCAGGGAGC TAGAACGATT
     6181 CGCAGTTAAT CCTGGCCTGT TAGAAACATC AGAAGGCTGT AGACAAATAC TGGGACAGCT
     6241 ACAACCATCC CTTCAGACAG GATCAGAAGA ACTTAGATCA TTATATAATA CAGTAGCAAC
     6301 CCTCTATTGT GTGCATCAAA GGATAGAGAT AAAAGACACC AAGGAAGCTT TAGACAAGAT
     6361 AGAGGAAGAG CAAAACAAAA GTAAGACCAC CGCACAGCAA GCGGCCGCTG ATCTTCAGAC
     6421 CTGGAGGAGG AGATATGAGG GACAATTGGA GAAGTGAATT ATATAAATAT AAAGTAGTAA
     6481 AAATTGAACC ATTAGGAGTA GCACCCACCA AGGCAAAGAG AAGAGTGGTG CAGAGAGAAA
     6541 AAAGAGCAGT GGGAATAGGA GCTTTGTTCC TTGGGTTCTT GGGAGCAGCA GGAAGCACTA
     6601 TGGGCGCAGC CTCAATGACG CTGACGGTAC AGGCCAGACA ATTATTGTCT GGTATAGTGC
     6661 AGCAGCAGAA CAATTTGCTG AGGGCTATTG AGGCGCAACA GCATCTGTTG CAACTCACAG
     6721 TCTGGGGCAT CAAGCAGCTC CAGGCAAGAA TCCTGGCTGT GGAAAGATAC CTAAAGGATC
     6781 AACAGCTCCT GGGGATTTGG GGTTGCTCTG GAAAACTCAT TTGCACCACT GCTGTGCCTT
     6841 GGAATGCTAG TTGGAGTAAT AAATCTCTGG AACAGATTTG GAATCACACG ACCTGGATGG
     6901 AGTGGGACAG AGAAATTAAC AATTACACAA GCTTAATACA CTCCTTAATT GAAGAATCGC
     6961 AAAACCAGCA AGAAAAGAAT GAACAAGAAT TATTGGAATT AGATAAATGG GCAAGTTTGT
     7021 GGAATTGGTT TAACATAACA AATTGGCTGT GGTATATAAA ATTATTCATA ATGATAGTAG
     7081 GAGGCTTGGT AGGTTTAAGA ATAGTTTTTG CTGTACTTTC TATAGTGAAT AGAGTTAGGC
     7141 AGGGATATTC ACCATTATCG TTTCAGACCC ACCTCCCAAC CCCGAGGGGA CCCGACAGGC
     7201 CCGAAGGAAT AGAAGAAGAA GGTGGAGAGA GAGACAGAGA CAGATCCATT CGATTAGTGA
     7261 ACGGATCTCG ACGGTATCGG TTAACTTTTA AAAGAAAAGG GGGGATTGGG GGGTACAGTG
     7321 CAGGGGAAAG AATAGTAGAC ATAATAGCAA CAGACATACA AACTAAAGAA TTACAAAAAC
     7381 AAATTACAAA AATTCAAAAT TTTGGCTCCC GATCGTTGCG TTACACACAC AATTACTGCT
     7441 GATCGAGTGT AGCCTTCGAA TGAAAGACCC CACCTGTAGG TTTGGCAAGA TAGCTGCAGT
     7501 AACGCCATTT TGCAAGGCAT GGAAAAATAC CAAACCAAGA ATAGAGAAGT TCAGATCAAG
     7561 GGCGGGTACA TGAAAATAGC TAACGTTGGG CCAAACAGGA TATCTGCGGT GAGCAGTTTC
     7621 GGCCCCGGCC CGGGGCCAAG AACAGATGGT CACCGCAGTT TCGGCCCCGG CCCGAGGCCA
     7681 AGAACAGATG GTCCCCAGAT ATGGCCCAAC CCTCAGCAGT TTCTTAAGAC CCATCAGATG
     7741 TTTCCAGGCT CCCCCAAGGA CCTGAAATGA CCCTGCGCCT TATTTGAATT AACCAATCAG
     7801 CCTGCTTCTC GCTTCTGTTC GCGCGCTTCT GCTTCCCGAG CTCTATAAAA GAGCTCACAA
     7861 CCCCTCACTC GGCGCGCCAG TCCTCCGATT GACTGAGTCG CCCTGATCAT TGTCGATCCT
     7921 ACCATCCACT CGACACACCC GCCAGGATCC TGACGCGT
//
